Addgene plasmid #27200: dopamine beta hydroxylase (dbh)_L (OZ525)
Depositing lab: Keith Joung. Depositing organization: Massachusetts General Hospital. Publication: Rapid "open-source" engineering of customized zinc-finger nucleases for highly efficient gene modification. Maeder ML, Thibodeau-Beganny S, Osiak A, Wright DA, Anthony RM, Eichtinger M, Jiang T, Foley JE, Winfrey RJ, Townsend JA, Unger-Wallace E, Sander JD, Muller-Lerch F, Fu F, Pearlberg J, Goebel C, Dassie JP, Pruett-Miller SM, Porteus MH, Sgroi DC, Iafrate AJ, Dobbs D, McCray PB, Cathomen T, Voytas DF, Joung JK. Mol Cell. 2008 Jul 25. 31(2):294-301. 10.1016/j.molcel.2008.06.016 PubMed 18657511.
Backbone
  Vector backbone: MG414
  Backbone size w/o insert (bp): 5493
  Vector type: Zebrafish Targeting
Growth in bacteria
  Bacterial resistance: Kanamycin, 50 μg/mL
  Growth temperature: 37°C
  Growth strain: XL1 Blue
  Growth instructions: Requires a bacterial strain such as XL1 Blue, that expresses the lacIq allele of lac repressor
  Copy number: Low Copy
Gene/Insert
  Gene/Insert name: Zinc finger array targeting dbh (alt names: dopamine beta hydroxylase; OZ525)
  Species: D. rerio (zebrafish)
  Insert size (bp): 270
  GenBank ID: ENSDARG00000069446
  Entrez Gene: dbh
  Cloning method: Restriction Enzyme; 5′ cloning site XbaI (not destroyed); 3′ cloning site BamHI (not destroyed)
  Sequencing primers: 5′ OK.61 GGGTAGTACGATGACGGAACCTGTC
Terms and licenses: Academic/Nonprofit Terms; Industry Terms: Not Available to Industry
Depositor comments: This plasmid encodes a zinc finger array targeting half of a target sequence in the zebrafish gene dbh (see below). Please note that this plasmid does NOT contain the dbh sequence. Users must order the complementary plasmid dopamine beta hydroxylase (dbh)_R (OZ526) [Addgene plasmid 27201] in order to create a zinc finger nuclease (ZFN) pair to introduce targeted mutations into this specific zebrafish gene. Users will also need to clone the zinc finger (ZF) insert of this plasmid into a zinc finger nuclease (ZFN) vector to express a FOKI fusion product. Examples of possible ZFN expression vectors that can be used are: pST1374 (Addgene plasmid 13426), pMLM290 (Addgene plasmid 21872), pMLM292 (Addgene plasmid 21873), pMLM800 (Addgene plasmid 27202) and pMLM802 (Addgene plasmid 27203). This zinc finger array was tested for binding activity to the sequence 5'-TAGGATGGG-3' in a bacterial two hybrid assay, and resulted in 11.46 fold activation. However, this array has not yet been tested for activity as a zinc finger nuclease (i.e. for its ability to induce mutations at the intended locus). Scientists using this zinc finger array in a publication should notify and acknowledge NIH grant number R01 GM088040 in the publication. Other Articles: "Oligomerized pool engineering (OPEN): an 'open-source' protocol for making customized zinc-finger arrays." Maeder ML et al. (Nat Protoc. 2009 Sept 17. 4(10):1471-1501. Pubmed ID: 19798082 "Targeted mutagenesis in zebrafish using customized zinc-finger nucleases." Foley JE et al. (Nat Protoc. 2009 Dec 3. 4(12):1855-1867. Pubmed ID: 20010934
How to cite: dopamine beta hydroxylase (dbh)_L (OZ525) was a gift from Keith Joung (Addgene plasmid # 27200 ; http://n2t.net/addgene:27200 ; RRID:Addgene_27200)
