[The description below was written by a language model from this plasmid's Addgene catalogue record and pLannotate feature annotations shown in this document.]
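Description:
dopamine beta hydroxylase (dbh)_L (OZ525) is a bacterial plasmid in the MG414 backbone that carries an engineered zinc finger array, the "left" half-site binder for a target site in the zebrafish dbh gene. It does not contain any dbh sequence itself. The roughly 270 bp array was made by the OPEN (oligomerized pool engineering) selection approach and sits between retained XbaI and BamHI sites, so it can be excised as a cassette. The plasmid is selected with kanamycin (Tn903-derived aph(3')-Ia). It replicates from a ColE1/pMB1-type origin accompanied by rop and the bom region, consistent with its low copy number. An f1 origin is also present. It must be kept in a lacIq host.

The feature table reflects the bacterial two-hybrid system used to evaluate such arrays. One lac UV5 promoter/operator unit drives a yeast Gal11 fragment. The unannotated stretch downstream of it is presumably where the zinc finger array lies, most likely as a fusion, although the annotation does not mark the array. A second, oppositely oriented lac UV5 unit expresses an E. coli RNA polymerase alpha-subunit (rpoA) fragment joined to a Gal4 fragment. In this design, the Gal11–Gal4 interaction recruits polymerase to a reporter promoter when the zinc fingers bind their site. The depositor reports about 11.5-fold activation on the intended nine-base-pair half-site.

The array has not been tested as a nuclease. To use it for targeted mutagenesis in zebrafish, the insert must be subcloned into a FokI-fusion ZFN expression vector. It must also be paired with the complementary dbh_R (OZ526) array so that the two half-site binders form a functional nuclease pair.
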