Features (pLannotate 1.2.2; 18 found; start..end, strand, type, name):
     12..42      +  promoter       lac UV5 promoter: E. coli lac promoter with an "up" mutation
     50..66      +  protein_bind   lac operator: The lac repressor binds to the lac operator to inhibit transcription in E. coli. This inhibition can be relieved by adding lactose or isopropyl-β-D-thiogalactopyranoside (IPTG). lac repressor encoded by lacI
    152..403     +  CDS            GAL11 (fragment): MED15_YEAST - Also known as ABE1 From Saccharomyces cerevisiae (strain ATCC 204508 / S288c) (Baker's yeast).
    722..788     +  CDS            lacZα (fragment): LacZα fragment of β-galactosidase; lacZ fragment
    793..1221    +  rep_origin     f1 ori (sequence partly withheld): f1 bacteriophage origin of replication; arrow indicates direction of (+) strand synthesis
   1235..1381    -  CDS            TRA2_ECOLX (fragment): Protein predicted: Swiss-Prot protein existence level 4. Required for transposition of transposon Tn903. From Escherichia coli.
   1566..2381    +  CDS            KanR: aminoglycoside phosphotransferase; aph(3')-Ia; confers resistance to kanamycin in bacteria or G418 (Geneticin®) in eukaryotes
   2522..2668    +  CDS            TRA2_ECOLX (fragment): Protein predicted: Swiss-Prot protein existence level 4. Required for transposition of transposon Tn903. From Escherichia coli.
   2656..2967    +  CDS            tnpR (fragment): TNR3_ECOLX - Experimental evidence at protein level: Swiss-Prot protein existence level 1. Resolvase catalyzes the resolution (a site-specific recombination) of the cointegrated replicon to yield the final transposition products. From Escherichia coli.
   2983..3102    -  CDS            GAL4 DNA binding domain (fragment): DNA binding domain of the GAL4 transcriptional activator; Saccharomyces cerevisiae GAL4 (truncated)
   3112..3855    -  CDS            rpoA (fragment): RPOA_ECO24 - Experimental evidence at protein level: Swiss-Prot protein existence level 1. DNA-dependent RNA polymerase catalyzes the transcription of DNA into RNA using the four ribonucleoside triphosphates as substrates. From Escherichia coli O139:H28 (strain E24377A / ETEC).
   3885..3909    -  CDS            lacZα (fragment): LacZα fragment of β-galactosidase; lacZ fragment
   3929..3945    -  protein_bind   lac operator: The lac repressor binds to the lac operator to inhibit transcription in E. coli. This inhibition can be relieved by adding lactose or isopropyl-β-D-thiogalactopyranoside (IPTG). lac repressor encoded by lacI
   3953..3983    -  promoter       lac UV5 promoter: E. coli lac promoter with an "up" mutation
   4336..4924    +  rep_origin     ori: high-copy-number ColE1/pMB1/pBR322/pUC origin of replication
   5110..5250    -  misc_feature   bom: basis of mobility region from pBR322
   5352..5543    -  CDS            rop: Rop protein, which maintains plasmids at low copy number; rop
   5584..5658    +  CDS            mbeC (fragment): MBEC_ECOLX - Experimental evidence at protein level: Swiss-Prot protein existence level 1. Required for efficient mobilization of ColE1 plasmid and is thus essential to promote the specific transfer of the plasmid during conjugation. Probably functions by inducing DNA bending, helping the MbeA relaxase to melt the DNA around the nic site and cleave the phosphodiester bond. Binds specifically double-stranded DNA (dsDNA) containing the ColE1 oriT but does not recognize the inverted repeat (IR). From Escherichia coli.
>Addgene plasmid #27200 | dopamine beta hydroxylase (dbh)_L (OZ525) | addgene full sequence | sequence record 390056 | Addgene NGS Result
GAATTCCGGGCTTTACACTTTATGCTTCCGGCTCGTATAATGTGTCGACTTGTGAGCGGATAACAATTTC
ACACAGGAAACAGCTATGCCTCAACAGCAGCAAATGCAACCTCCCAATTCAAGTGCGGACAACAACCCTT
TGCAACAGCAATCATCACAAAATACCGTACCAAACGTCCTCAACCAAATTAACCAAATCTTTTCTCCAGA
GGAGCAACGCAGCTTATTACAAGAAGCCATCGAAACCTGCAAGAATTTTGAAAAAACACAATTGGGTAGT
ACGATGACGGAACCTGTCAAGCAAAGTTTTATTAGGAAATACATTGTGCAAAAGGCCCTGAGAAAAATCC
AAGCTTTGGCGGCCGCTGACTACAAAGACGATGATGACAAATCTAGACCCGGGGAGCGCCCCTTCCAGTG
TCGCATTTGCATGCGGAACTTTTCGAAGAAGGACCACCTTCACAGGCATACCCGTACTCATACCGGTGAA
AAACCGTTTCAGTGTCGGATCTGTATGCGAAATTTCTCCCTCATGCACAACTTGACCAGGCATCTACGTA
CGCACACCGGCGAGAAGCCATTCCAATGCCGAATATGCATGCGCAACTTCAGTCGCCAGGACTACCTGGT
CCCCCACCTAAAAACCCACCTGAGGGGATCCTCTGCACAGTAGTAACTAGAGACTAGAAAAAGGCCGACA
AGTCCCGCTCCGCTGAAGATCCTGGCGTAATAGCGAAGAGGCCCGCACCGATCGCCCTTCCCAACAGTTG
CGCAGCCTGAATGGCGAATGGG
[124 nt withheld, positions 793-916]
C
[91 nt withheld, positions 918-1008]
A
[49 nt withheld, positions 1010-1058]
CCTTTGACGTTGGAGTCCACGTTCTTT
[37 nt withheld, positions 1086-1122]
ACCCTATCTCGGTCTATTCTTTTGATTTATAAGGGATTTTGCCGATTTCGGCCTATTGGTTAAAAAATGA
GCTGATTTAACAAAAATTTAACGCGAATTTTAACAAAATCTAGCGCTGAGGTCTGCCTCGTGAAGAAGGT
GTTGCTGACTCATACCAGGCCTGAATCGCCCCATCATCCAGCCAGAAAGTGAGGGAGCCACGGTTGATGA
GAGCTTTGTTGTAGGTGGACCAGTTGGTGATTTTGAACTTTTGCTTTGCCACGGAACGGTCTGCGTTGTC
GGGAAGATGCGTGATCTGATCCTTCAACTCAGCAAAAGTTCGATTTATTCAACAAAGCCACGTTGTGTCT
CAAAATCTCTGATGTTACATTGCACAAGATAAAAATATATCATCATGAACAATAAAACTGTCTGCTTACA
TAAACAGTAATACAAGGGGTGTTATGAGCCATATTCAACGGGAAACGTCTTGCTCGAGGCCGCGATTAAA
TTCCAACATGGATGCTGATTTATATGGGTATAAATGGGCTCGCGATAATGTCGGGCAATCAGGTGCGACA
ATCTATCGATTGTATGGGAAGCCCGATGCGCCAGAGTTGTTTCTGAAACATGGCAAAGGTAGCGTTGCCA
ATGATGTTACAGATGAGATGGTCAGACTAAACTGGCTGACGGAATTTATGCCTCTTCCGACCATCAAGCA
TTTTATCCGTACTCCTGATGATGCATGGTTACTCACCACTGCGATCCCCGGGAAAACAGCATTCCAGGTA
TTAGAAGAATATCCTGATTCAGGTGAAAATATTGTTGATGCGCTGGCAGTGTTCCTGCGCCGGTTGCATT
CGATTCCTGTTTGTAATTGTCCTTTTAACAGCGATCGCGTATTTCGTCTCGCTCAGGCGCAATCACGAAT
GAATAACGGTTTGGTTGATGCGAGTGATTTTGATGACGAGCGTAATGGCTGGCCTGTTGAACAAGTCTGG
AAAGAAATGCATAAGCTTTTGCCATTCTCACCGGATTCAGTCGTCACTCATGGTGATTTCTCACTTGATA
ACCTTATTTTTGACGAGGGGAAATTAATAGGTTGTATTGATGTTGGACGAGTCGGAATCGCAGACCGATA
CCAGGATCTTGCCATCCTATGGAACTGCCTCGGTGAGTTTTCTCCTTCATTACAGAAACGGCTTTTTCAA
AAATATGGTATTGATAATCCTGATATGAATAAATTGCAGTTTCATTTGATGCTCGATGAGTTTTTCTAAT
CAGAATTGGTTAATTGGTTGTAACACTGGCAGAGCATTACGCTGACTTGACGGGACGGCGGCTTTGTTGA
ATAAATCGAACTTTTGCTGAGTTGAAGGATCAGATCACGCATCTTCCCGACAACGCAGACCGTTCCGTGG
CAAAGCAAAAGTTCAAAATCACCAACTGGTCCACCTACAACAAAGCTCTCATCAACCGTGGCTCCCTCAC
TTTCTGGCTGGATGATGGGGCGATTCAGGCCTGGTATGAGTCAGCAACACCTTCTTCACGAGGCAGACCT
CAGCGCTCAAAGATGCAGGGGTAAAAGCTAACCGCATCTTTACCGACAAGGCATCCGGCAGTTCAACAGA
TCGGGAAGGGCTGGATTTGCTGAGGATGAAGGTGGAGGAAGGTGATGTCATTCTGGTGAAGAAGCTCGAC
CGTCTTGGCCGCGACACCGCCGACATGATCCAACTGATAAAAGAGTTTGATGCTCAGGGTGTAGCGGTTC
GGTTTATTGACGACGGGATCAGTACCGACGGTGATATGGGGCAAATGGTGGTCACCATCCTGTCGGCTGT
GGCACAGGCTGAACGCCGGAGGATCAGCCATGCTAGGTCAAAATAATCCTGTTAACAATGCTTTTATATC
CTGTAAAGAATCCATTTTCAAAATCATGTCAAGGTCCTCCCGAGGAAAAATCAGTAGAAATAGCTGTTCC
AGTCTTTCTAGCCTTGATTCTGCGGCCGCCTCTGGTTTCTCTTCTTTCACTTCAGGCTGACGTACATCAC
GTAAGTCAACGAAAGCTTCCAGTTGTTCAGCCAGAATGGTTGCCGCACGACGAATCGCCTCTTCAGGATC
GATTGTGCCGTTGGTTTCCATTTCGATGACCAGCTTGTCCAGGTCGGTACGCTGTTCTACACGCGCTGCT
TCAACATTGTAGGCAATACGCTCCACAGGGCTGTAGCATGCGTCGACCAGCAGACGGCCGATTGGGCGCT
CATCTTCTTCCGAATGAATTCGGGTAGAAGCCGGCACATAACCACGACCGCGCTGAACTTTGATACGCAT
GCTAATAGACGCGTTCTCATCGGTCAGGTGGCAGATCACGTGCTGCGGCTTGACGATTTCGACATCACCG
TCGTGGGTGATATCGGCTGCAGTCACAGGGCCAATGCCAGATTTATTCAAGGTAAGAATAACTTCATCTT
TGCCCTGAACTCTCACCGCCAGCCCTTTCAGGTTGAGCAGGATTTCCAGGATATCTTCCTGAACGCCTTC
TTTGGTGCTGTACTCATGTAGTACACCATCAATCTCAACCTCGGTCACCGCGCAACCCGGCATCGATGAG
AGCAGAATACGGCGCAGTGCGTTACCCAGAGTATGGCCAAAGCCACGCTCTAAAGGCTCAAGGGTCACCT
TGGCGTGCGTCGAACTCACTTGCTCGATATCAACCAGGCGCGGTTTTAGAAACTCTGTCACAGAACCCTG
CATTGTGTCCTCTCTTTGGTCTAGCTAGAGTTCCAGTGAATCCGTAATCATGGTCATAGCTGTTTCCTGT
GTGAAATTGTTATCCGCTCACAATTCCACACATTATACGAGCCGGAAGCATAAAGTGTAAAGCCTCTCTA
GCTAGATTGAGTTAATCTCCATGTAGCGTTACAAGATCTGAAGGGGTTCGAATTCTATTTTTTTGATGGG
AAGGCACTTATTTTTGATCGTTCGCTCAAAGAAGCATCGAACGCTGGGTTTTAGATAAAAAAATTGAGAG
AAAACAGGATGCTTCCATCGGATTCATCTTAGATAAAGTGAGATTATATAGTGAAATCCGATTTGATTTT
TTATTGCTTCTGGTTATCCAAAGGGCCTCGTGATACGCCTATTTTTATAGGTTAATGTCATGACCAAAAT
CCCTTAACGTGAGTTTTCGTTCCACTGAGCGTCAGACCCCGTAGAAAAGATCAAAGGATCTTCTTGAGAT
CCTTTTTTTCTGCGCGTAATCTGCTGCTTGCAAACAAAAAAACCACCGCTACCAGCGGTGGTTTGTTTGC
CGGATCAAGAGCTACCAACTCTTTTTCCGAAGGTAACTGGCTTCAGCAGAGCGCAGATACCAAATACTGT
CCTTCTAGTGTAGCCGTAGTTAGGCCACCACTTCAAGAACTCTGTAGCACCGCCTACATACCTCGCTCTG
CTAATCCTGTTACCAGTGGCTGCTGCCAGTGGCGATAAGTCGTGTCTTACCGGGTTGGACTCAAGACGAT
AGTTACCGGATAAGGCGCAGCGGTCGGGCTGAACGGGGGGTTCGTGCACACAGCCCAGCTTGGAGCGAAC
GACCTACACCGAACTGAGATACCTACAGCGTGAGCTATGAGAAAGCGCCACGCTTCCCGAAGGGAGAAAG
GCGGACAGGTATCCGGTAAGCGGCAGGGTCGGAACAGGAGAGCGCACGAGGGAGCTTCCAGGGGGAAACG
CCTGGTATCTTTATAGTCCTGTCGGGTTTCGCCACCTCTGACTTGAGCGTCGATTTTTGTGATGCTCGTC
AGGGGGGCGGAGCCTATGGAAAAACGCCAGCAACGCGGCCTTTTTACGGTTCCTGGCCTTTTGCTGGCCT
TTTGCTCACATGTTCTTTCCTGCGTTATCCCCTGATTCTGTGGATAACCGTATTACCGCCTTTGAGTGAG
CTGATACCGCTCGCCGCAGCCGAACGACCGAGCGCAGCGAGTCAGTGAGCGAGGAAGCGGAAGAGCGCCT
GATGCGGTATTTTCTCCTTACGCATCTGTGCGGTATTTCACACCGCATATGGTGCACTCTCAGTACAATC
TGCTCTGATGCCGCATAGTTAAGCCAGTATACACTCCGCTATCGCTACGTGACTGGGTCATGGCTGCGCC
CCGACACCCGCCAACACCCGCTGACGCGCCCTGACGGGCTTGTCTGCTCCCGGCATCCGCTTACAGACAA
GCTGTGACCGTCTCCGGGAGCTGCATGTGTCAGAGGTTTTCACCGTCATCACCGAAACGCGCGAGGCAGC
TGCGGTAAAGCTCATCAGCGTGGTCGTGAAGCGATTCACAGATGTCTGCCTGTTCATCCGCGTCCAGCTC
GTTGAGTTTCTCCAGAAGCGTTAATGTCTGGCTTCTGATAAAGCGGGCCATGTTAAGGGCGGTTTTTTCC
TGTTTGGTCACTGATGCCTCCGTGTAAGGGGGATTTCTGTTCATGGGGGTAATGATACCGATGAAACGAG
AGAGGATGCTCACGATACGGGTTACTGATGATGAACATGCCCGGTTACTGGAACGG
