>Addgene plasmid #27200 | dopamine beta hydroxylase (dbh)_L (OZ525) | addgene partial sequence | sequence record 33610 | 27200 with OK-61 (5' GGGTAGTACGATGACGGAACCTGTC 3')
TCCAAGCTTTGGCGGCCGCTGACTACAAAGACGATGATGACAAATCTAGACCCGGGGAGCGCCCCTTCCA
GTGTCGCATTTGCATGCGGAACTTTTCGAAGAAGGACCACCTTCACAGGCATACCCGTACTCATACCGGT
GAAAAACCGTTTCAGTGTCGGATCTGTATGCGAAATTTCTCCCTCATGCACAACTTGACCAGGCATCTAC
GTACGCACACCGGCGAGAAGCCATTCCAATGCCGAATATGCATGCGCAACTTCAGTCGCCAGGACTACCT
GGTCCCCCACCTAAAAACCCACCTGAGGGGATCCTCTGCACAGTAGTAACTAGAGACTAGAAAAAGGCCG
ACAAGTCCCGCTCCGCTGAAGATCCTGGCGTAATAGCGAAGAGGCCCGCACCGATCGCCCTTCCCAACAG
TTGCGCAGCCTGAATGGCGAATGGG
[124 nt withheld, positions 446-569]
C
[91 nt withheld, positions 571-661]
A
[49 nt withheld, positions 663-711]
CCTTTGACGTTGGAGTCCACGTTCTTT
[37 nt withheld, positions 739-775]
ACCCTATCTCGGTCT
